>Addgene plasmid #76819 | PI4KA gRNA (BRDN0001147752) | addgene full sequence | sequence record 186568 | Addgene Assembled Sequence
CCCGGGTGCAAAGATGGATAAAGTTTTAAACAGAGAGGAATCTTTGCAGCTAATGGACCTTCTAGGTCTT
GAAAGGAGTGGGAATTGGCTCCGGTGCCCGTCAGTGGGCAGAGCGCACATCGCCCACAGTCCCCGAGAAG
TTGGGGGGAGGGGTCGGCAATTGATCCGGTGCCTAGAGAAGGTGGCGCGGGGTAAACTGGGAAAGTGATG
TCGTGTACTGGCTCCGCCTTTTTCCCGAGGGTGGGGGAGAACCGTATATAAGTGCAGTAGTCGCCGTGAA
CGTTCTTTTTCGCAACGGGTTTGCCGCCAGAACACAGGTAAGTGCCGTGTGTGGTTCCCGCGGGCCTGGC
CTCTTTACGGGTTATGGCCCTTGCGTGCCTTGAATTACTTCCACCTGGCTGCAGTACGTGATTCTTGATC
CCGAGCTTCGGGTTGGAAGTGGGTGGGAGAGTTCGAGGCCTTGCGCTTAAGGAGCCCCTTCGCCTCGTGC
TTGAGTTGAGGCCTGGCCTGGGCGCTGGGGCCGCCGCGTGCGAATCTGGTGGCACCTTCGCGCCTGTCTC
GCTGCTTTCGATAAGTCTCTAGCCATTTAAAATTTTTGATGACCTGCTGCGACGCTTTTTTTCTGGCAAG
ATAGTCTTGTAAATGCGGGCCAAGATCTGCACACTGGTATTTCGGTTTTTGGGGCCGCGGGCGGCGACGG
GGCCCGTGCGTCCCAGCGCACATGTTCGGCGAGGCGGGGCCTGCGAGCGCGGCCACCGAGAATCGGACGG
GGGTAGTCTCAAGCTGGCCGGCCTGCTCTGGTGCCTGGCCTCGCGCCGCCGTGTATCGCCCCGCCCTGGG
CGGCAAGGCTGGCCCGGTCGGCACCAGTTGCGTGAGCGGAAAGATGGCCGCTTCCCGGCCCTGCTGCAGG
GAGCTCAAAATGGAGGACGCGGCGCTCGGGAGAGCGGGCGGGTGAGTCACCCACACAAAGGAAAAGGGCC
TTTCCGTCCTCAGCCGTCGCTTCATGTGACTCCACGGAGTACCGGGCGCCGTCCAGGCACCTCGATTAGT
TCTCGAGCTTTTGGAGTACGTCGTCTTTAGGTTGGGGGGAGGGGTTTTATGCGATGGAGTTTCCCCACAC
TGAGTGGGTGGAGACTGAAGTTAGGCCAGCTTGGCACTTGATGTAATTCTCCTTGGAATTTGCCCTTTTT
GAGTTTGGATCTTGGTTCATTCTCAAGCCTCAGACAGTGGTTCAAAGTTTTTTTCTTCCATTTCAGGTGT
CGTGACGTACGGCCACCATGACCGAGTACAAGCCCACGGTGCGCCTCGCCACCCGCGACGACGTCCCCAG
GGCCGTACGCACCCTCGCCGCCGCGTTCGCCGACTACCCCGCCACGCGCCACACCGTCGATCCGGACCGC
CACATCGAGCGGGTCACCGAGCTGCAAGAACTCTTCCTCACGCGCGTCGGGCTCGACATCGGCAAGGTGT
GGGTCGCGGACGACGGCGCCGCCGTGGCGGTCTGGACCACGCCGGAGAGCGTCGAAGCGGGGGCGGTGTT
CGCCGAGATCGGCCCGCGCATGGCCGAGTTGAGCGGTTCCCGGCTGGCCGCGCAGCAACAGATGGAAGGC
CTCCTGGCGCCGCACCGGCCCAAGGAGCCCGCGTGGTTCCTGGCCACCGTCGGAGTCTCGCCCGACCACC
AGGGCAAGGGTCTGGGCAGCGCCGTCGTGCTCCCCGGAGTGGAGGCGGCCGAGCGCGCCGGGGTGCCCGC
CTTCCTGGAGACCTCCGCGCCCCGCAACCTCCCCTTCTACGAGCGGCTCGGCTTCACCGTCACCGCCGAC
GTCGAGGTGCCCGAAGGACCGCGCACCTGGTGCATGACCCGCAAGCCCGGTGCCTGAACGCGTTAAGTCG
ACAATCAACCTCTGGATTACAAAATTTGTGAAAGATTGACTGGTATTCTTAACTATGTTGCTCCTTTTAC
GCTATGTGGATACGCTGCTTTAATGCCTTTGTATCATGCTATTGCTTCCCGTATGGCTTTCATTTTCTCC
TCCTTGTATAAATCCTGGTTGCTGTCTCTTTATGAGGAGTTGTGGCCCGTTGTCAGGCAACGTGGCGTGG
TGTGCACTGTGTTTGCTGACGCAACCCCCACTGGTTGGGGCATTGCCACCACCTGTCAGCTCCTTTCCGG
GACTTTCGCTTTCCCCCTCCCTATTGCCACGGCGGAACTCATCGCCGCCTGCCTTGCCCGCTGCTGGACA
GGGGCTCGGCTGTTGGGCACTGACAATTCCGTGGTGTTGTCGGGGAAATCATCGTCCTTTCCTTGGCTGC
TCGCCTGTGTTGCCACCTGGATTCTGCGCGGGACGTCCTTCTGCTACGTCCCTTCGGCCCTCAATCCAGC
GGACCTTCCTTCCCGCGGCCTGCTGCCGGCTCTGCGGCCTCTTCCGCGTCTTCGCCTTCGCCCTCAGACG
AGTCGGATCTCCCTTTGGGCCGCCTCCCCGCGTCGACTTTAAGACCAATGACTTACAAGGCAGCTGTAGA
TCTTAGCCACTTTTTAAAAGAAAAGGGGGGACTGGAAGGGCTAATTCACTCCCAACGAAGACAAGATCTG
CTTTTTGCTTGTACTGGGTCTCTCTGGTTAGACCAGATCTGAGCCTGGGAGCTCTCTGGCTAACTAGGGA
ACCCACTGCTTAAGCCTCAATAAAGCTTGCCTTGAGTGCTTCAAGTAGTGTGTGCCCGTCTGTTGTGTGA
CTCTGGTAACTAGAGATCCCTCAGACCCTTTTAGTCAGTGTGGAAAATCTCTAGCAGTACGTATAGTAGT
TCATGTCATCTTATTATTCAGTATTTATAACTTGCAAAGAAATGAATATCAGAGAGTGAGAGGAACTTGT
TTATTGCAGCTTATAATGGTTACAAATAAAGCAATAGCATCACAAATTTCACAAATAAAGCATTTTTTTC
ACTGCATTCTAGTTGTGGTTTGTCCAAACTCATCAATGTATCTTATCATGTCTGGCTCTAGCTATCCCGC
CCCTAACTCCGCCCATCCCGCCCCTAACTCCGCCCAGTTCCGCCCATTCTCCGCCCCATGGCTGACTAAT
TTTTTTTATTTATGCAGAGGCCGAGGCCGCCTCGGCCTCTGAGCTATTCCAGAAGTAGTGAGGAGGCTTT
TTTGGAGGCCTAGGGACGTACCCAATTCGCCCTATAGTGAGTCGTATTACGCGCGCTCACTGGCCGTCGT
TTTACAACGTCGTGACTGGGAAAACCCTGGCGTTACCCAACTTAATCGCCTTGCAGCACATCCCCCTTTC
GCCAGCTGGCGTAATAGCGAAGAGGCCCGCACCGATCGCCCTTCCCAACAGTTGCGCAGCCTGAATGGCG
AATGGG
[124 nt withheld, positions 3367-3490]
C
[91 nt withheld, positions 3492-3582]
A
[49 nt withheld, positions 3584-3632]
CCTTTGACGTTGGAGTCCACGTTCTTT
[37 nt withheld, positions 3660-3696]
ACCCTATCTCGGTCTATTCTTTTGATTTATAAGGGATTTTGCCGATTTCGGCCTATTGGTTAAAAAATGA
GCTGATTTAACAAAAATTTAACGCGAATTTTAACAAAATATTAACGCTTACAATTTAGGTGGCACTTTTC
GGGGAAATGTGCGCGGAACCCCTATTTGTTTATTTTTCTAAATACATTCAAATATGTATCCGCTCATGAG
ACAATAACCCTGATAAATGCTTCAATAATATTGAAAAAGGAAGAGTATGAGTATTCAACATTTCCGTGTC
GCCCTTATTCCCTTTTTTGCGGCATTTTGCCTTCCTGTTTTTGCTCACCCAGAAACGCTGGTGAAAGTAA
AAGATGCTGAAGATCAGTTGGGTGCACGAGTGGGTTACATCGAACTGGATCTCAACAGCGGTAAGATCCT
TGAGAGTTTTCGCCCCGAAGAACGTTTTCCAATGATGAGCACTTTTAAAGTTCTGCTATGTGGCGCGGTA
TTATCCCGTATTGACGCCGGGCAAGAGCAACTCGGTCGCCGCATACACTATTCTCAGAATGACTTGGTTG
AGTACTCACCAGTCACAGAAAAGCATCTTACGGATGGCATGACAGTAAGAGAATTATGCAGTGCTGCCAT
AACCATGAGTGATAACACTGCGGCCAACTTACTTCTGACAACGATCGGAGGACCGAAGGAGCTAACCGCT
TTTTTGCACAACATGGGGGATCATGTAACTCGCCTTGATCGTTGGGAACCGGAGCTGAATGAAGCCATAC
CAAACGACGAGCGTGACACCACGATGCCTGTAGCAATGGCAACAACGTTGCGCAAACTATTAACTGGCGA
ACTACTTACTCTAGCTTCCCGGCAACAATTAATAGACTGGATGGAGGCGGATAAAGTTGCAGGACCACTT
CTGCGCTCGGCCCTTCCGGCTGGCTGGTTTATTGCTGATAAATCTGGAGCCGGTGAGCGTGGGTCTCGCG
GTATCATTGCAGCACTGGGGCCAGATGGTAAGCCCTCCCGTATCGTAGTTATCTACACGACGGGGAGTCA
GGCAACTATGGATGAACGAAATAGACAGATCGCTGAGATAGGTGCCTCACTGATTAAGCATTGGTAACTG
TCAGACCAAGTTTACTCATATATACTTTAGATTGATTTAAAACTTCATTTTTAATTTAAAAGGATCTAGG
TGAAGATCCTTTTTGATAATCTCATGACCAAAATCCCTTAACGTGAGTTTTCGTTCCACTGAGCGTCAGA
CCCCGTAGAAAAGATCAAAGGATCTTCTTGAGATCCTTTTTTTCTGCGCGTAATCTGCTGCTTGCAAACA
AAAAAACCACCGCTACCAGCGGTGGTTTGTTTGCCGGATCAAGAGCTACCAACTCTTTTTCCGAAGGTAA
CTGGCTTCAGCAGAGCGCAGATACCAAATACTGTTCTTCTAGTGTAGCCGTAGTTAGGCCACCACTTCAA
GAACTCTGTAGCACCGCCTACATACCTCGCTCTGCTAATCCTGTTACCAGTGGCTGCTGCCAGTGGCGAT
AAGTCGTGTCTTACCGGGTTGGACTCAAGACGATAGTTACCGGATAAGGCGCAGCGGTCGGGCTGAACGG
GGGGTTCGTGCACACAGCCCAGCTTGGAGCGAACGACCTACACCGAACTGAGATACCTACAGCGTGAGCT
ATGAGAAAGCGCCACGCTTCCCGAAGGGAGAAAGGCGGACAGGTATCCGGTAAGCGGCAGGGTCGGAACA
GGAGAGCGCACGAGGGAGCTTCCAGGGGGAAACGCCTGGTATCTTTATAGTCCTGTCGGGTTTCGCCACC
TCTGACTTGAGCGTCGATTTTTGTGATGCTCGTCAGGGGGGCGGAGCCTATGGAAAAACGCCAGCAACGC
GGCCTTTTTACGGTTCCTGGCCTTTTGCTGGCCTTTTGCTCACATGTTCTTTCCTGCGTTATCCCCTGAT
TCTGTGGATAACCGTATTACCGCCTTTGAGTGAGCTGATACCGCTCGCCGCAGCCGAACGACCGAGCGCA
GCGAGTCAGTGAGCGAGGAAGCGGAAGAGCGCCCAATACGCAAACCGCCTCTCCCCGCGCGTTGGCCGAT
TCATTAATGCAGCTGGCACGACAGGTTTCCCGACTGGAAAGCGGGCAGTGAGCGCAACGCAATTAATGTG
AGTTAGCTCACTCATTAGGCACCCCAGGCTTTACACTTTATGCTTCCGGCTCGTATGTTGTGTGGAATTG
TGAGCGGATAACAATTTCACACAGGAAACAGCTATGACCATGATTACGCCAAGCGCGCAATTAACCCTCA
CTAAAGGGAACAAAAGCTGGAGCTGCAAGCTTAATGTAGTCTTATGCAATACTCTTGTAGTCTTGCAACA
TGGTAACGATGAGTTAGCAACATGCCTTACAAGGAGAGAAAAAGCACCGTGCATGCCGATTGGTGGAAGT
AAGGTGGTACGATCGTGCCTTATTAGGAAGGCAACAGACGGGTCTGACATGGATTGGACGAACCACTGAA
TTGCCGCATTGCAGAGATATTGTATTTAAGTGCCTAGCTCGATACATAAACGGGTCTCTCTGGTTAGACC
AGATCTGAGCCTGGGAGCTCTCTGGCTAACTAGGGAACCCACTGCTTAAGCCTCAATAAAGCTTGCCTTG
AGTGCTTCAAGTAGTGTGTGCCCGTCTGTTGTGTGACTCTGGTAACTAGAGATCCCTCAGACCCTTTTAG
TCAGTGTGGAAAATCTCTAGCAGTGGCGCCCGAACAGGGACTTGAAAGCGAAAGGGAAACCAGAGGAGCT
CTCTCGACGCAGGACTCGGCTTGCTGAAGCGCGCACGGCAAGAGGCGAGGGGCGGCGACTGGTGAGTACG
CCAAAAATTTTGACTAGCGGAGGCTAGAAGGAGAGAGATGGGTGCGAGAGCGTCAGTATTAAGCGGGGGA
GAATTAGATCGCGATGGGAAAAAATTCGGTTAAGGCCAGGGGGAAAGAAAAAATATAAATTAAAACATAT
AGTATGGGCAAGCAGGGAGCTAGAACGATTCGCAGTTAATCCTGGCCTGTTAGAAACATCAGAAGGCTGT
AGACAAATACTGGGACAGCTACAACCATCCCTTCAGACAGGATCAGAAGAACTTAGATCATTATATAATA
CAGTAGCAACCCTCTATTGTGTGCATCAAAGGATAGAGATAAAAGACACCAAGGAAGCTTTAGACAAGAT
AGAGGAAGAGCAAAACAAAAGTAAGACCACCGCACAGCAAGCGGCCGCTGATCTTCAGACCTGGAGGAGG
AGATATGAGGGACAATTGGAGAAGTGAATTATATAAATATAAAGTAGTAAAAATTGAACCATTAGGAGTA
GCACCCACCAAGGCAAAGAGAAGAGTGGTGCAGAGAGAAAAAAGAGCAGTGGGAATAGGAGCTTTGTTCC
TTGGGTTCTTGGGAGCAGCAGGAAGCACTATGGGCGCAGCGTCAATGACGCTGACGGTACAGGCCAGACA
ATTATTGTCTGGTATAGTGCAGCAGCAGAACAATTTGCTGAGGGCTATTGAGGCGCAACAGCATCTGTTG
CAACTCACAGTCTGGGGCATCAAGCAGCTCCAGGCAAGAATCCTGGCTGTGGAAAGATACCTAAAGGATC
AACAGCTCCTGGGGATTTGGGGTTGCTCTGGAAAACTCATTTGCACCACTGCTGTGCCTTGGAATGCTAG
TTGGAGTAATAAATCTCTGGAACAGATTTGGAATCACACGACCTGGATGGAGTGGGACAGAGAAATTAAC
AATTACACAAGCTTAATACACTCCTTAATTGAAGAATCGCAAAACCAGCAAGAAAAGAATGAACAAGAAT
TATTGGAATTAGATAAATGGGCAAGTTTGTGGAATTGGTTTAACATAACAAATTGGCTGTGGTATATAAA
ATTATTCATAATGATAGTAGGAGGCTTGGTAGGTTTAAGAATAGTTTTTGCTGTACTTTCTATAGTGAAT
AGAGTTAGGCAGGGATATTCACCATTATCGTTTCAGACCCACCTCCCAACCCCGAGGGGACCCAGAGAGG
GCCTATTTCCCATGATTCCTTCATATTTGCATATACGATACAAGGCTGTTAGAGAGATAATTAGAATTAA
TTTGACTGTAAACACAAAGATATTAGTACAAAATACGTGACGTAGAAAGTAATAATTTCTTGGGTAGTTT
GCAGTTTTAAAATTATGTTTTAAAATGGACTATCATATGCTTACCGTAACTTGAAAGTATTTCGATTTCT
TGGCTTTATATATCTTGTGGAAAGGACGAAACACCGGTAGGTGAAGAAGATCGTTGGTTTTAGAGCTAGA
AATAGCAAGTTAAAATAAGGCTAGTCCGTTATCAACTTGAAAAAGTGGCACCGAGTCGGTGCTTTTTTAA
GCTTGGCGTAACTAGATCTTGAGACAAATGGCAGTATTCATCCACAATTTTAAAAGAAAAGGGGGGATTG
GGGGGTACAGTGCAGGGGAAAGAATAGTAGACATAATAGCAACAGACATACAAACTAAAGAATTACAAAA
ACAAATTACAAAAATTCAAAATTTTCGGGTTTATTACAGGGACAGCAGAGATCCACTTTGGCGCCGGCTC
GAGGGGG
Features (pLannotate 1.2.2; 29 found; start..end, strand, type, name):
     14..80      +  CDS            small t antigen (fragment): SV40 (simian virus 40) small t antigen
    106..317     +  promoter       EF-1α core promoter: core promoter for human elongation factor EF-1α
    318..1256    +  intron         EF-1α intron A: intron upstream of the start codon of human EF-1α
   1278..1877    +  CDS            PuroR (fragment): puromycin N-acetyltransferase; pac from Streptomyces; confers resistance to puromycin
   1893..2481    +  misc_feature   WPRE: woodchuck hepatitis virus posttranscriptional regulatory element
   2532..2551    +  misc_feature   cPPT/CTS (fragment): central polypurine tract and central termination sequence of HIV-1
   2553..2786    +  LTR            3' LTR (ΔU3): self-inactivating 3' long terminal repeat (LTR) from HIV-1
   2864..2985    +  polyA_signal   SV40 poly(A) signal: SV40 polyadenylation signal
   3025..3160    +  rep_origin     SV40 ori: SV40 origin of replication
   3181..3199    -  promoter       T7 promoter: promoter for bacteriophage T7 RNA polymerase
   3207..3362    +  CDS            lacZα (fragment): LacZα fragment of β-galactosidase; lacZ fragment
   3367..3795    +  rep_origin     f1 ori (sequence partly withheld): f1 bacteriophage origin of replication; arrow indicates direction of (+) strand synthesis
   3848..3952    +  promoter       AmpR promoter: bla
   3953..4813    +  CDS            AmpR: β-lactamase; bla; confers resistance to ampicillin, carbenicillin, and related antibiotics
   4984..5572    +  rep_origin     ori: high-copy-number ColE1/pMB1/pBR322/pUC origin of replication
   5755..5847    +  CDS            lacI (fragment): lac repressor; lacI; The lac repressor binds to the lac operator to inhibit transcription in E. coli. This inhibition can be relieved by adding lactose or isopropyl-β-D-thiogalactopyranoside (IPTG).
   5860..5881    +  protein_bind   CAP binding site: CAP binding activates transcription in the presence of cAMP. E. coli catabolite activator protein
   5896..5926    +  promoter       lac promoter: promoter for the E. coli lac operon
   5934..5950    +  protein_bind   lac operator: The lac repressor binds to the lac operator to inhibit transcription in E. coli. This inhibition can be relieved by adding lactose or isopropyl-β-D-thiogalactopyranoside (IPTG). lac repressor encoded by lacI
   5995..6013    +  promoter       T3 promoter: promoter for bacteriophage T3 RNA polymerase
   6041..6267    +  promoter       RSV promoter: Rous sarcoma virus enhancer/promoter
   6268..6448    +  LTR            5' LTR (truncated): truncated 5' long terminal repeat (LTR) from HIV-1
   6495..6620    +  misc_feature   HIV-1 Ψ: packaging signal of human immunodeficiency virus type 1
   6604..6967    +  CDS            HIV-1 gag (fragment): gag protein from human immunodeficiency virus 1; gag
   7113..7346    +  misc_feature   RRE: The Rev response element (RRE) of HIV-1 allows for Rev-dependent mRNA export from the nucleus to the cytoplasm.
   7723..7749    +  CDS            Rev (fragment): human immunodeficiency virus 1 (HIV-1) Rev protein; rev; enhances nuclear export of unspliced and incompletely spliced viral mRNAs
   7753..7993    +  promoter       U6 promoter: RNA polymerase III promoter for human U6 snRNA
   8023..8098    +  misc_RNA       gRNA scaffold: guide RNA scaffold for the Streptococcus pyogenes CRISPR/Cas9 system
   8154..8271    +  misc_feature   cPPT/CTS: central polypurine tract and central termination sequence of HIV-1
