[The description below was written by a language model from this plasmid's Addgene catalogue record and pLannotate feature annotations shown in this document.]
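Description:
PI4KA gRNA (BRDN0001147752) is a third-generation lentiviral guide RNA plasmid built on the lentiGuide-Puro backbone and designed to direct Streptococcus pyogenes Cas9 to the human PI4KA gene, which encodes phosphatidylinositol 4-kinase alpha. The assembled sequence is 8,323 nt. In bacteria it is maintained by a high-copy ColE1/pUC-type origin and selected with ampicillin through the bla gene. The backbone also carries an f1 origin, an SV40 origin and poly(A) signal, and remnants of a lac/T7/T3 cloning region.

The lentiviral transfer cassette begins with an RSV promoter fused to a truncated HIV-1 5' LTR, which makes genomic RNA production independent of Tat. This is followed by the Ψ packaging signal with a partial gag sequence, the Rev response element for nuclear export of the unspliced transcript, and a cPPT/CTS element that aids nuclear import of the reverse-transcribed genome. The cassette ends in a self-inactivating ΔU3 3' LTR.

Within this unit, a human U6 RNA polymerase III promoter drives the 20-nt PI4KA-targeting spacer joined to the SpCas9 gRNA scaffold. A separate EF-1α core promoter with intron A expresses puromycin N-acetyltransferase for selection of transduced mammalian cells. A WPRE downstream enhances transcript stability and expression.

The plasmid does not encode Cas9, so it is meant to be used with a separate Cas9 lentivirus or in cells that already express Cas9. The guide was designed against the PI4KA reference transcript and belongs to a human kinome gRNA collection, making it suited to knockout studies of this kinase. The record does not state the cloning method.
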