Addgene plasmid #76819: PI4KA gRNA (BRDN0001147752)
Purpose: 3rd generation lentiviral gRNA plasmid targeting human PI4KA
Depositing lab: John Doench & David Root. Depositing organization: Broad Institute. Publication: Optimized sgRNA design to maximize activity and minimize off-target effects of CRISPR-Cas9. Doench JG, Fusi N, Sullender M, Hegde M, Vaimberg EW, Donovan KF, Smith I, Tothova Z, Wilen C, Orchard R, Virgin HW, Listgarten J, Root DE. Nat Biotechnol. 2016 Jan 18. doi: 10.1038/nbt.3437. PubMed 26780180.
Backbone
  Vector backbone: lentiGuide-Puro
  Backbone manufacturer: Zhang Lab (Addgene plasmid # 52963)
  Vector type: Mammalian Expression, Lentiviral, CRISPR
  Selectable markers: Puromycin
Growth in bacteria
  Bacterial resistance: Ampicillin, 100 μg/mL
  Growth temperature: 37°C
  Growth strain: DH5alpha
  Copy number: High Copy
Gene/Insert
  Gene/Insert name: PI4KA (alt names: PI4KA; NM_058004.3)
  gRNA/shRNA sequence: GTAGGTGAAGAAGATCGTTG
  Species: H. sapiens (human)
  Entrez Gene: PI4KA (a.k.a. GIDID2, PI4K-ALPHA, PIK4CA, PMGYCHA, SPG84, pi4K230)
  Promoter: hU6
  Cloning method: Unknown
  Sequencing primers: 5′ U6-F; 3′ pS2-R
Terms and licenses: Academic/Nonprofit Terms; Industry Terms: Not Available to Industry
Depositor comments: The gRNA was designed to target the following Genbank reference sequence(s): NM_058004.3. Note that this plasmid does NOT contain Cas9. It should be used in conjunction with lentiCas9-Blast (Addgene #52962) or otherwise with cell lines already expressing Cas9. Browse the full kinome gRNA library at http://www.addgene.org/pooled-library/broadgpp-human-kinome/ or visit http://www.broadinstitute.org/rnai/public/ for detailed protocols and information.
How to cite: PI4KA gRNA (BRDN0001147752) was a gift from John Doench & David Root (Addgene plasmid # 76819 ; http://n2t.net/addgene:76819 ; RRID:Addgene_76819)
