>Addgene plasmid #76819 | PI4KA gRNA (BRDN0001147752) | depositor partial sequence | sequence record 144279 | Target Sequence
GTAGGTGAAGAAGATCGTTG
