>Addgene plasmid #76819 | PI4KA gRNA (BRDN0001147752) | addgene partial sequence | sequence record 186567 | hU6-F
AGAAAGTAATAATTTCTTGGGTAGTTTGCAGTTTTAAAATTATGTTTTAAAATGGACTATCATATGCTTA
CCGTAACTTGAAAGTATTTCGATTTCTTGGCTTTATATATCTTGTGGAAAGGACGAAACACCGGTAGGTG
AAGAAGATCGTTGGTTTTAGAGCTAGAAATAGCAAGTTAAAATAAGGCTAGTCCGTTATCAACTTGAAAA
AGTGGCACCGAGTCGGTGCTTTTTTAAGCTTGGCGTAACTAGATCTTGAGACAAATGGCAGTATTCATCC
ACAATTTTAAAAGAAAAGGGGGGATTGGGGGGTACAGTGCAGGGGAAAGAATAGTAGACATAATAGCAAC
AGACATACAAACTAAAGAATTACAAAAACAAATTACAAAAATTCAAAATTTTCGGGTTTATTACAGGGAC
AGCAGAGATCCACTTTGGCGCCGGCTCGAGGGGGCCCGGGTGCAAAGATGGATAAAGTTTTAAACAGAGA
GGAATCTTTGCAGCTAATGGACCTTCTAGGTCTTGAAAGGAGTGGGAATTGGCTCCGGTGCCCGTCAGTG
GGCAGAGCGC
